>Addgene plasmid #184317 | I309L | addgene full sequence | sequence record 362368 | Addgene NGS Result
AGGAAATGGCTACAGCTGCATCTAGTAGTTCACTTGAGAAGTCTTACGAATTGCCAGACGGTCAGGTTAT
TACCATCGGCAACGAAAGATTTCGATGTCCTGAGGCCCTGTTCCAGCCATCATTTTTGGGAATGGAGGCA
TGTGGAATCCACGAGACTACTTACAATTCTATCATGAAGTGTGCTGCAGCTATTAGAAAGGACTTGTACG
CAAATACGGTCCTGAGTGGAGGAACTACGATGTACCCAGGTTTGGCAGATAGAATGCAAAAGGAAATCAC
GGCCTTGGCTCCATCTACTATGAAAATTAAAATCATCGCACCACCTGAGCGTAAGTATTCTGTTTGGATA
GGCGGTTCTATATTGGCCTCTCTTAGTACATTCCAACAAATGTGGATCTCTAAACAGGAATACGATGAAT
CAGGACCAAGTATCGTCCACCGTAAGTGCTTTTAAGCGGCCGCCAGCTTTCTAGAACAAAAACTCATCTC
AGAAGAGGATCTGAATAGCGCCGTCGACCATCATCATCATCATCATTGAGTTTGTAGCCTTAGACATGAC
TGTTCCTCAGTTCAAGTTGGGCACTTACGAGAAGACCGGTCTTGCTAGATTCTAATCAAGAGGATGTCAG
AATGCCATTTGCCTGAGAGATGCAGGCTTCATTTTTGATACTTTTTTATTTGTAACCTATATAGTATAGG
ATTTTTTTTGTCATTTTGTTTCTTCTCGTACGAGCTTGCTCCTGATCAGCCTATCTCGCAGCTGATGAAT
ATCTTGTGGTAGGGGTTTGGGAAAATCATTCGAGTTTGATGTTTTTCTTGGTATTTCCCACTCCTCTTCA
GAGTACAGAAGATTAAGTGAGACCTTCGTTTGTGCGGATCCCCCACACACCATAGCTTCAAAATGTTTCT
ACTCCTTTTTTACTCTTCCAGATTTTCTCGGACTCCGCGCATCGCCGTACCACTTCAAAACACCCAAGCA
CAGCATACTAAATTTCCCCTCTTTCTTCCTCTAGGGTGTCGTTAATTACCCGTACTAAAGGTTTGGAAAA
GAAAAAAGAGACCGCCTCGTTTCTTTTTCTTCGTCGAAAAAGGCAATAAAAATTTTTATCACGTTTCTTT
TTCTTGAAAATTTTTTTTTTTGATTTTTTTCTCTTTCGATGACCTCCCATTGATATTTAAGTTAATAAAC
GGTCTTCAATTTCTCAAGTTTCAGTTTCATTTTTCTTGTTCTATTACAACTTTTTTTACTTCTTGCTCAT
TAGAAAGAAAGCATAGCAATCTAATCTAAGGGCGGTGTTGACAATTAATCATCGGCATAGTATATCGGCA
TAGTATAATACGACAAGGTGAGGAACTAAACCATGGCCAAGTTGACCAGTGCCGTTCCGGTGCTCACCGC
GCGCGACGTCGCCGGAGCGGTCGAGTTCTGGACCGACCGGCTCGGGTTCTCCCGGGACTTCGTGGAGGAC
GACTTCGCCGGTGTGGTCCGGGACGACGTGACCCTGTTCATCAGCGCGGTCCAGGACCAGGTGGTGCCGG
ACAACACCCTGGCCTGGGTGTGGGTGCGCGGCCTGGACGAGCTGTACGCCGAGTGGTCGGAGGTCGTGTC
CACGAACTTCCGGGACGCCTCCGGGCCGGCCATGACCGAGATCGGCGAGCAGCCGTGGGGGCGGGAGTTC
GCCCTGCGCGACCCGGCCGGCAACTGCGTGCACTTCGTGGCCGAGGAGCAGGACTGACACGTCCGACGCG
GCCCGACGGGTCCGATGATCTTACCCAGCAATAGTGGACACGCGGCTAAGTGAGTAAACTCTCAGTCAGA
GGTGACTCACATGACAAAAACAGTATCAACCAGTAAAAAACCCCGTAAACAGCATTCGCCTGAATTTCGC
AGTGAAGCCCTGAAGCTTGCTGAACGCATCGGTGTTACTGCCGCAGCCCGTGAACTCAGCCTGTATGAAT
CACAGCTCTACAACTGGCGCAGTAAACAGCAAAATCAGCAGACGTCTTCTGAACGTGAACTGGAGATGTC
TACCGAGATTGCACGTCTCAAACGCCAGCTGGCAGAACGGGATGAAGAGCTGGCTATCCTCCAAAAGGCC
GCGACATACTTCGCGAAGCGCCTGAAATGAAGTATGTCTTTATTGAAAAACATCAGGCTGAGTTCAGCAT
CAAAGCAATGTGCCGCGTGCTCCGGGTGGCCCGCAGCGGCTGGTATACGTGGTGTCAGCGGCGGACAAGG
ATAAGCACGCGTCAGCAGTTCCGCCAACACTGCGACAGCGTTGTCCTCGCGGCTTTTACCCGGTCAAAAC
AGCGTTACGGTGCCCCACGCCTGACGGATGAACTGCGTGCTCAGGGTTACCCCTTTAACGTAAAAACCGT
GGCGGCAAGCCTGCGCCGTCAGGGACTGAGGGCAAAGGCCTCCCGGAAGTTCAGCCCGGTCAGCTACCGC
GCACACGGCCTGCCTGTGTCAGAAAATCTGTTGGAGCAGGATTTTTACGCCAGTGGCCCGAACCAGAAGT
GGGCAGGAGACATCACGTACTTACGTACAGATGAAGGCTGGCTGTATCTGGCAGTGGTCATTGACCTGTG
GTCACGTGCCGTTATTGGCTGGTCAATGTCGCCACGCATGACGGCGCAACTGGCCTGCGATGCCCTGCAG
ATGGCGCTGTGGCGGCGTAAGAGGCCCCGGAACGTTATCGTTCACACGGATCGTGGAGGCCAGTACTGTT
CAGCAGATTATCAGGCGCAACTGAAGCGGCATAATCTGCGTGGAAGTATGAGCGCAAAAGGTTGCTGCTA
CGATAATGCCTGCGTGGAAAGCTTCTTTCATTCGCTGAAAGTGGAATGTATCCATGGAGAACACTTTATC
AGCCGGGAAATAATGCGGGCAACGGTGTTTAATTATATCGAATGTGATTACAATCGGTGGCGGCGGCACA
GTTGGTGTGGCGGCCTCAGTCCGGAACAATTTGAAAACAAGAACCTCGCTTAGGCCTGTGTCCATATTAC
GTGGGTAGGATCACGAGGCCTCGGAGATCCGTCCCCCTTTTCCTTTGTCGATATCATGTAATTAGTTATG
TCACGCTTACATTCACGCCCTCCCCCCACATCCGCTCTAACCGAAAAGGAAGGAGTTAGACAACCTGAAG
TCTAGGTCCCTATTTATTTTTTTATAGTTATGTTAGTATTAAGAACGTTATTTATATTTCAAATTTTTCT
TTTTTTTCTGTACAGACGCGTGTACGCATGTAACATTATACTGAAAACCTTGCTTGAGAAGGTTTTGGGA
CGCTCGAAGGCTTTAATTTGCAAGCTGGAGACCAACATGTGAGCAAAAGGCCAGCAAAAGGCCAGGAACC
GTAAAAAGGCCGCGTTGCTGGCGTTTTTCCATAGGCTCCGCCCCCCTGACGAGCATCACAAAAATCGACG
CTCAAGTCAGAGGTGGCGAAACCCGACAGGACTATAAAGATACCAGGCGTTTCCCCCTGGAAGCTCCCTC
GTGCGCTCTCCTGTTCCGACCCTGCCGCTTACCGGATACCTGTCCGCCTTTCTCCCTTCGGGAAGCGTGG
CGCTTTCTCATAGCTCACGCTGTAGGTATCTCAGTTCGGTGTAGGTCGTTCGCTCCAAGCTGGGCTGTGT
GCACGAACCCCCCGTTCAGCCCGACCGCTGCGCCTTATCCGGTAACTATCGTCTTGAGTCCAACCCGGTA
AGACACGACTTATCGCCACTGGCAGCAGCCACTGGTAACAGGATTAGCAGAGCGAGGTATGTAGGCGGTG
CTACAGAGTTCTTGAAGTGGTGGCCTAACTACGGCTACACTAGAAGAACAGTATTTGGTATCTGCGCTCT
GCTGAAGCCAGTTACCTTCGGAAAAAGAGTTGGTAGCTCTTGATCCGGCAAACAAACCACCGCTGGTAGC
GGTGGTTTTTTTGTTTGCAAGCAGCAGATTACGCGCAGAAAAAAAGGATCTCAAGAAGATCCTTTGATCT
TTTCTACGGGGTCTGACGCTCAGTGGAACGAAAACTCACGTTAAGGGATTTTGGTCATGAGATCAGATCT
AACATCCAAAGACGAAAGGTTGAATGAAACCTTTTTGCCATCCGACATCCACAGGTCCATTCTCACACAT
AAGTGCCAAACGCAACAGGAGGGGATACACTAGCAGCAGACCGTTGCAAACGCAGGACCTCCACTCCTCT
TCTCCTCAACACCCACTTTTGCCATCGAAAAACCAGCCCAGTTATTGGGCTTGATTGGAGCTCGCTCATT
CCAATTCCTTCTATTAGGCTACTAACACCATGACTTTATTAGCCTGTCTATCCTGGCCCCCCTGGCGAGG
TTCATGTTTGTTTATTTCCGAATGCAACAAGCTCCGCATTACACCCGAACATCACTCCAGATGAGGGCTT
TCTGAGTGTGGGGTCAAATAGTTTCATGTTCCCCAAATGGCCCAAAACTGACAGTTTAAACGCTGTCTTG
GAACCTAATATGACAAAAGCGTGATCTCATCCAAGATGAACTAAGTTTGGTTCGTTGAAATGCTAACGGC
CAGTTGGTCAAAAAGAAACTTCCAAAAGTCGGCATACCGTTTGTCTTGTTTGGTATTGATTGACGAATGC
TCAAAAATAATCTCATTAATGCTTAGCGCAGTCTCTCTATCGCTTCTGAACCCCGGTGCACCTGTGCCGA
AACGCAAATGGGGAAACACCCGCTTTTTGGATGATTATGCATTGTCTCCACATTGTATGCTTCCAAGATT
CTGGTGGGAATACTGCTGATAGCCTAACGTTCATGATCAAAATTTAACTGTTCTAACCCCTACTTGACAG
CAATATATAAACAGAAGGAAGCTGCCCTGTCTTAAACCTTTTTTTTTATCATCATTATTAGCTTACTTTC
ATAATTGCGACTGGTTCCAATTGACAAGCTTTTGATTTTAACGACTTTTAACGACAACTTGAGAAGATCA
AAAAACAACTAATTATTCGAAACGAGGAATTCGCCATGGGTCACCATCATCATCATCACGGCGGCTCCGG
AGGTTCTGGTGGATCTGCCTCCGACAAGCCCGACATGGCTGAGATTGAGAAGTTTGACAAATCCAAGTTA
AAAAAAACAGAGACCCAGGAGAAGAACCCTCTACCTAGTAAGGAGACTATTGAACAGGAAAAACAAGCCG
GTGAAAGTGGTGGATCCGGTGGCTCTGGCGGTTCTGGAGGAAGTGGTGGTTCAGGAGGATCAGGTGGATC
TGGCGGATCCGGAGGAAGTGGTGGATCAGAAAACTTGTACTTTCAAGGCCATATGTGTGATGAGGAGGTA
GCCGCCTTGGTTGTGGATAACGGTTCAGGTATGTGTAAAGCAGGTTTTGCTGGGGACGACGCCCCTAGAG
CTGTTTTCCCTTCTATTGTAGGTCGACCCCGTCATCAAGGCGTAATGGTCGGCATGGGTCAAAAAGACTC
TTACGTGGGAGACGAAGCTCAATCTAAAAGAGGAATATTGACATTGAAGTACCCAATTGAGCATGGTATA
GTTACTAACTGGGATGACATGGAGAAAATCTGGCATCACACATTCTACAACGAATTGAGAGTGGCACCTG
AAGAGCATCCAGTCTTATTGACAGAGGCTCCTCTTAATCCAAAAGCCAATAGAGAAAAAATGACCCAAAT
AATGTTCGAGACTTTCAACACTCCAGCCATGTATGTCGCCATCCAAGCTGTATTGTCCTTGTATGCTTCA
GGCAGAACCACGGGAATAGTTTTAGACTCAGGAGATGGGGTCTCTCATACTGTACCAATATACGAAGGTT
ATGCTTTACCTCATGCTATTTTGCGTCTAGATTTGGCTGGCCGTGACCTGACTGATTACCTTATGAAAAT
TCTTACAGAACGAGGGTACTCCTTTACCACAACTGCTGAGCGTGAGATTGTCAGAGATATTAAGGAAAAA
TTGTGTTACGTTGCCCTTGATTTTGAAC
Features (pLannotate 1.2.2; 13 found; start..end, strand, type, name):
    519..536     +  CDS            capTEV™ (fragment): composite tag for in vivo biotinylation, TEV protease cleavage, and 6xHis tagging
    547..612     +  CDS            AOX1 (fragment): ALOX1_KOMPC - Experimental evidence at protein level: Swiss-Prot protein existence level 1. Major isoform of alcohol oxidase, which catalyzes the oxidation of methanol to formaldehyde and hydrogen peroxide, the first step in the methanol utilization pathway of methylotrophic yeasts. From Komagataella phaffii (strain ATCC 76273 / CBS 7435 / CECT 11047 / NRRL Y-11430 / Wegner 21-1) (Yeast) (Pichia pastoris).
    616..862     +  terminator     AOX1 terminator: Pichia pastoris AOX1; transcription terminator for AOX1
    883..1290    +  promoter       TEF1 promoter: S. cerevisiae TEF1; promoter for EF-1α
   1297..1344    +  promoter       EM7 promoter: synthetic bacterial promoter&nbsp
   1363..1737    +  CDS            BleoR: antibiotic-binding protein; Sh ble from Streptoalloteichus hindustanus; confers resistance to bleomycin, phleomycin, and Zeocin™
   1831..2127    +  CDS            insE1: INSE1_ECOLI - Protein inferred from homology: Swiss-Prot protein existence level 3. Involved in the transposition of the insertion sequence IS3. From Escherichia coli (strain K12).
   2127..2990    +  CDS            insF1: INSF1_ECOLI - Protein inferred from homology: Swiss-Prot protein existence level 3. Involved in the transposition of the insertion sequence IS3. From Escherichia coli (strain K12).
   3064..3311    +  terminator     CYC1 terminator: S. cerevisiae CYC1; transcription terminator for CYC1
   3386..3974    -  rep_origin     ori: high-copy-number ColE1/pMB1/pBR322/pUC origin of replication
   4056..4994    +  promoter       AOX1 promoter: Pichia pastoris AOX1; inducible promoter, regulated by methanol
   5060..5182    +  CDS            TMSB4 (fragment): TYB4_BOVIN - Also known as THYB4. Experimental evidence at protein level: Swiss-Prot protein existence level 1. Seraspenide inhibits the entry of hematopoietic pluripotent stem cells into the S-phase. From Bos taurus (Bovine).
   5303..452     +  CDS            Act5C (across the origin): ACT1_DROME - Experimental evidence at protein level: Swiss-Prot protein existence level 1. Multiple isoforms are involved in various cellular functions such as cytoskeleton structure, cell mobility, chromosome movement and muscle contraction. From Drosophila melanogaster (Fruit fly).
