[The description below was written by a language model from this plasmid's Addgene catalogue record and pLannotate feature annotations shown in this document.]
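Description:
I309L is a Pichia pastoris (Komagataella phaffii) expression plasmid built on the Invitrogen pPICZ B backbone, carrying Drosophila melanogaster cytoplasmic actin Act5C with an isoleucine-to-leucine substitution at position 309. The coding region was cloned between EcoRI and NotI sites and lies downstream of the methanol-inducible AOX1 promoter, with the AOX1 terminator following it. The catalogue describes an N-terminal hexahistidine tag followed by beta-thymosin. The feature table places a thymosin beta-4 segment upstream of the actin reading frame, which agrees with this, but the only 6xHis-type match it annotates is a short fragment downstream of actin, so the exact position of the histidine tag is not fully resolved by the annotation. Fusing actin to thymosin beta-4, a monomer-sequestering peptide, is a common way to keep recombinant actin from polymerizing during expression, and the histidine tag allows affinity purification.

Propagation in E. coli relies on a high-copy ColE1/pUC-type origin. Selection in both hosts comes from a single Sh ble (BleoR) gene conferring Zeocin resistance, driven by the yeast TEF1 promoter and the bacterial EM7 promoter in tandem and terminated by the CYC1 terminator. The sequenced record is 5,978 nt, larger than the stated backbone plus insert. The feature table shows E. coli IS3 transposase genes (insE1 and insF1) between BleoR and the CYC1 terminator, suggesting an insertion-sequence element has been acquired in the sequenced stock. The catalogue entry does not mention this.

The depositor notes that the protein can be expressed in strain GS115, and the stated purpose is to study the dynamics of monomeric G-actin by NMR spectroscopy. The record does not state the role of the point mutation.
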