Addgene plasmid #184317: I309L
Purpose: To study dynamics of G-actin using NMR spectroscopy.
Depositing lab: Michael Rosen. Depositing organization: University of Texas Southwestern Medical Center. Publication: Bound nucleotide can control the dynamic architecture of monomeric actin. Ali R, Zahm JA, Rosen MK. Nat Struct Mol Biol. 2022 Apr;29(4):320-328. doi: 10.1038/s41594-022-00743-5. Epub 2022 Mar 24. PubMed 35332323.
Backbone
  Vector backbone: pPICZ B
  Backbone manufacturer: Invitrogen
  Backbone size w/o insert (bp): 3328
  Vector type: Yeast Expression
  Selectable markers: Zeocin
Growth in bacteria
  Bacterial resistance: Bleocin (Zeocin), 50 μg/mL
  Growth temperature: 37°C
  Growth strain: DH5alpha
  Copy number: Unknown
Gene/Insert
  Gene/Insert name: Act5C
  Species: D. melanogaster (fly)
  Insert size (bp): 1431
  Mutation: I309L
  Entrez Gene: Act5C (a.k.a. Dmel_CG4027, A, A4V404_DROME, ACT, ACT1_DROME, ACT5C, Ac5C, Act, Act-5C, Act5, Act5c, Actin, Actin/BAP47, Actin5C, ArpA, BAP47, Bap47, CG4027, Dmel\CG4027, F-ACTIN, F-Actin, F-actin, G-actin, M32055, T11, act, act 5C, act5C, actin, actin5C, actomyosin, anon-EST:fe2D2, beta-Actin, beta-actin, beta-actin/Bap47, chrX:5748184..5748304, cyt5C, f-actin, l(1)G0009, l(1)G0010, l(1)G0025, l(1)G0079, l(1)G0117, l(1)G0177, l(1)G0245, l(1)G0330, l(1)G0420, l(1)G0486)
  Promoter: AOX1
  Tag / fusion protein: Hexahistidine followed by B-thymosin (N terminal on insert)
  Cloning method: Restriction Enzyme; 5′ cloning site EcoRI (not destroyed); 3′ cloning site NotI (not destroyed)
  Sequencing primers: 5′ 5'-GACTGGTTCCAATTGACAAGC-3'; 3′ 5'-GCAAATGGCATTCTGACATCC-3'
Resource information
  A portion of this plasmid was derived from a plasmid made by: Lab stock
Terms and licenses: Academic/Nonprofit Terms; Industry Terms: Not Available to Industry
Depositor comments: Insert was expressed in fusion with beta-thymosin4. Can be expressed in GS115.
How to cite: I309L was a gift from Michael Rosen (Addgene plasmid # 184317 ; http://n2t.net/addgene:184317 ; RRID:Addgene_184317)
